>Addgene plasmid #101622 | pDONR221-ZNF222 | depositor full sequence | sequence record 191705 | Full Sequence
ATGGCGAAATTATATGAGGCTGTCACTTTTAAAGATGTGGCTGTAATTTTCACTGAAGAAGAACTTGGCC
TCCTAGACCCGGCCCAAAGAAAACTATACAGAGATGTAATGCTAGAAAATTTCAGAAACCTCCTCAGTGT
TGGAGGAAAAATCCAAACTGAAATGGAGACTGTGCCAGAAGCTGGAACCCATGAAGAATTTTCGTGTAAA
CAGATCTGGGAACAAATAGCGAGTGACCTCACCAGATCCCAAGACACCACAATTTCAAATTCCCAACTAT
TTGAACAAGATGATAACCCGAGCCAAATAAAGGCCAGATTGAGTACTGTCCATACGAGAGAGAAGCCTTT
CCAAGGAGAGAACTGTAAACAATTTTTCAGTGATGTCAGTTTTTTTGACCTCCCCCAACAACTATATTCT
GGAGAGAAATCCCACACCTGTGATGAGTGCGGAAAAAGTTTCTGTTATATCAGTGCCCTCCATATCCACC
AGAGAGTCCATATGGGTGTAAAGTGTTATAAATGTGATGTATGTGGGAAAGAATTCAGCCAATCATCAAG
ATTACAGACCCACCAAAGAGTCCACACAGGAGAAAAGCCTTTTAAGTGTGAACAATGTGGAAAAGGTTTC
AGGTGCAGAAGTGCCCTAAAAGTCCACTGTAAGCTCCATATGAGGGAAAAACCATATAACTGTGAGAAGT
GTGGGAAGGCTTTCATGCATAATTTCCAATTACAAAAACACCACAGGATCCACACTGGTGAGAAGCCATT
TAAGTGTGAAATATGCGGGAAATCTTTCTGCCTCAGATCTTCCCTAAACAGACACTGTATGGTCCACACG
GCTGAAAAGCTATATAAATCAGAAAAATATGGCAGAGGTTTTATTGACAGGCTAGACCTCCATAAACACC
AGATGATCCACATGGGCCAAAAGCCGTATAACTGTAAAGAGTGTGGAAAATCTTTTAAATGGAGTTCATA
CCTCCTTGTACACCAGAGGGTACACACCGGTGAAAAGCCATATAAGTGTGAAGAATGCGGAAAAGGATAT
ATTTCAAAGAGTGGCCTAGATTTCCACCACAGAACCCATACAGGAGAGAGATCATATAACTGTGATAACT
GCGGGAAGAGTTTCAGACATGCATCTTCAATCCTAAACCATAAAAAACTCCACTGCCAGAGAAAACCTTT
AAAGTGTGAGGACTGTGGAAAAAGACTTGTCTGCAGATCATACTGTAAAGACCAACAAAGAGATCACAGT
GGTGAAAACCCTTCAAAATGTGAAGACTGCGGAAAGAGATATAAGAGGAGGCTGAACCTGGATATAATCC
TTTCCCTTTTCCTAAATGATATCAACTTTCTTGTACAAAGTTGGCATTATAAGAAAGCATTGCTTATCAA
TTTGTTGCAACGAACAGGTCACTATCAGTCAAAATAAAATCATTATTTGCCATCCAGCTGATATCCCCTA
TAGTGAGTCGTATTACATGGTCATAGCTGTTTCCTGGCAGCTCTGGCCCGTGTCTCAAAATCTCTGATGT
TACATTGCACAAGATAAAAATATATCATCATGAACAATAAAACTGTCTGCTTACATAAACAGTAATACAA
GGGGTGTTATGAGCCATATTCAACGGGAAACGTCGAGGCCGCGATTAAATTCCAACATGGATGCTGATTT
ATATGGGTATAAATGGGCTCGCGATAATGTCGGGCAATCAGGTGCGACAATCTATCGCTTGTATGGGAAG
CCCGATGCGCCAGAGTTGTTTCTGAAACATGGCAAAGGTAGCGTTGCCAATGATGTTACAGATGAGATGG
TCAGACTAAACTGGCTGACGGAATTTATGCCTCTTCCGACCATCAAGCATTTTATCCGTACTCCTGATGA
TGCATGGTTACTCACCACTGCGATCCCCGGAAAAACAGCATTCCAGGTATTAGAAGAATATCCTGATTCA
GGTGAAAATATTGTTGATGCGCTGGCAGTGTTCCTGCGCCGGTTGCATTCGATTCCTGTTTGTAATTGTC
CTTTTAACAGCGATCGCGTATTTCGTCTCGCTCAGGCGCAATCACGAATGAATAACGGTTTGGTTGATGC
GAGTGATTTTGATGACGAGCGTAATGGCTGGCCTGTTGAACAAGTCTGGAAAGAAATGCATAAACTTTTG
CCATTCTCACCGGATTCAGTCGTCACTCATGGTGATTTCTCACTTGATAACCTTATTTTTGACGAGGGGA
AATTAATAGGTTGTATTGATGTTGGACGAGTCGGAATCGCAGACCGATACCAGGATCTTGCCATCCTATG
GAACTGCCTCGGTGAGTTTTCTCCTTCATTACAGAAACGGCTTTTTCAAAAATATGGTATTGATAATCCT
GATATGAATAAATTGCAGTTTCATTTGATGCTCGATGAGTTTTTCTAATCAGAATTGGTTAATTGGTTGT
AACACTGGCAGAGCATTACGCTGACTTGACGGGACGGCGCAAGCTCATGACCAAAATCCCTTAACGTGAG
TTACGCGTCGTTCCACTGAGCGTCAGACCCCGTAGAAAAGATCAAAGGATCTTCTTGAGATCCTTTTTTT
CTGCGCGTAATCTGCTGCTTGCAAACAAAAAAACCACCGCTACCAGCGGTGGTTTGTTTGCCGGATCAAG
AGCTACCAACTCTTTTTCCGAAGGTAACTGGCTTCAGCAGAGCGCAGATACCAAATACTGTTCTTCTAGT
GTAGCCGTAGTTAGGCCACCACTTCAAGAACTCTGTAGCACCGCCTACATACCTCGCTCTGCTAATCCTG
TTACCAGTGGCTGCTGCCAGTGGCGATAAGTCGTGTCTTACCGGGTTGGACTCAAGACGATAGTTACCGG
ATAAGGCGCAGCGGTCGGGCTGAACGGGGGGTTCGTGCACACAGCCCAGCTTGGAGCGAACGACCTACAC
CGAACTGAGATACCTACAGCGTGAGCTATGAGAAAGCGCCACGCTTCCCGAAGGGAGAAAGGCGGACAGG
TATCCGGTAAGCGGCAGGGTCGGAACAGGAGAGCGCACGAGGGAGCTTCCAGGGGGAAACGCCTGGTATC
TTTATAGTCCTGTCGGGTTTCGCCACCTCTGACTTGAGCGTCGATTTTTGTGATGCTCGTCAGGGGGGCG
GAGCCTATGGAAAAACGCCAGCAACGCGGCCTTTTTACGGTTCCTGGCCTTTTGCTGGCCTTTTGCTCAC
ATGTTCTTTCCTGCGTTATCCCCTGATTCTGTGGATAACCGTATTACCGCCTTTGAGTGAGCTGATACCG
CTCGCCGCAGCCGAACGACCGAGCGCAGCGAGTCAGTGAGCGAGGAAGCGGAAGAGCGCCCAATACGCAA
ACCGCCTCTCCCCGCGCGTTGGCCGATTCATTAATGCAGCTGGCACGACAGGTTTCCCGACTGGAAAGCG
GGCAGTGAGCGCAACGCAATTAATACGCGTACCGCTAGCCAGGAAGAGTTTGTAGAAACGCAAAAAGGCC
ATCCGTCAGGATGGCCTTCTGCTTAGTTTGATGCCTGGCAGTTTATGGCGGGCGTCCTGCCCGCCACCCT
CCGGGCCGTTGCTTCACAACGTTCAAATCCGCTCCCGGCGGATTTGTCCTACTCAGGAGAGCGTTCACCG
ACAAACAACAGATAAAACGAAAGGCCCAGTCTTCCGACTGAGCCTTTCGTTTTATTTGATGCCTGGCAGT
TCCCTACTCTCGCGTTAACGCTAGCATGGATGTTTTCCCAGTCACGACGTTGTAAAACGACGGCCAGTCT
TAAGCTCGGGCCCCAAATAATGATTTTATTTTGACTGATAGTGACCTGTTCGTTGCAACAAATTGATGAG
CAATGCTTTTTTATAATGCCAACTTTGTACAAAAAAGTTG
Features (pLannotate 1.2.2; 10 found; start..end, strand, type, name):
      1..453     +  CDS            ZNFP_CHLAE (fragment): Experimental evidence at protein level: Swiss-Prot protein existence level 1. May be involved in transcriptional regulation. From Chlorocebus aethiops (Green monkey) (Cercopithecus aethiops).
   1353..1448    -  protein_bind   attL3: mutant version of attL; recombination site for the Gateway® LR reaction LR Clonase™
   1467..1485    -  promoter       T7 promoter: promoter for bacteriophage T7 RNA polymerase
   1619..2428    +  CDS            KanR: aminoglycoside phosphotransferase; aph(3')-Ia; confers resistance to kanamycin in bacteria or G418 (Geneticin®) in eukaryotes
   2575..3163    +  rep_origin     ori: high-copy-number ColE1/pMB1/pBR322/pUC origin of replication
   3346..3438    +  CDS            lacI (fragment): lac repressor; lacI; The lac repressor binds to the lac operator to inhibit transcription in E. coli. This inhibition can be relieved by adding lactose or isopropyl-β-D-thiogalactopyranoside (IPTG).
   3493..3520    -  terminator     rrnB T2 terminator: transcription terminator T2 from the E. coli rrnB gene
   3652..3695    +  terminator     rrnB T1 terminator: Escherichia coli rrnB; transcription terminator T1 from the E. coli rrnB gene
   3742..3778    -  CDS            lacZα (fragment): LacZα fragment of β-galactosidase; lacZ fragment
   3795..3890    +  protein_bind   attL3: mutant version of attL; recombination site for the Gateway® LR reaction LR Clonase™
