[The description below was written by a language model from this plasmid's Addgene catalogue record and pLannotate feature annotations shown in this document.]
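Description:
pDONR221-ZNF222 is a Gateway entry (shuttling) clone built on the Invitrogen pDONR221 backbone, carrying the open reading frame of the human zinc-finger transcription factor ZNF222. It belongs to the Human TFome Collection, a library of human transcription factors assembled for cell fate engineering, and the insert was produced by gene synthesis. The plasmid is propagated in E. coli from a high-copy ColE1/pUC-type origin and selected with kanamycin through the aph(3')-Ia (KanR) gene.

In the 3,890 nt annotated sequence, the insert region is bracketed by two attL recombination sites. The annotation tool labels both as an attL3 variant, which probably reflects sequence similarity among attL sites. LR Clonase uses these sites to move the ORF into a destination vector of choice. The automated annotation recognises only the first part of the insert, matching it to a fragment of a green monkey zinc-finger protein. This is best read as homology between related zinc-finger domains, not as a different insert, since the catalogue entry identifies the gene as human ZNF222. The last nucleotide of the stop codon has been removed, so the ORF can be read through into C-terminal tags or fusion partners supplied by the destination vector.

The plasmid has no eukaryotic promoter driving the insert, as expected for a donor clone. A T7 promoter lies just outside one attL site, and rrnB T1 and T2 terminators upstream of the other shield the cassette from read-through transcription. Short lacI and lacZα fragments are backbone remnants. Flanking M13 primer sites allow the insert to be verified by sequencing. The plasmid serves mainly as a source clone for making ZNF222 expression constructs.
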