Addgene plasmid #101622: pDONR221-ZNF222
Purpose: Donor Vector containing ZNF222 transcription factor, part of the Human TFome Collection
Depositing lab: George Church. Depositing organization: Harvard Medical School. Publication: A comprehensive library of human transcription factors for cell fate engineering. Ng AHM, Khoshakhlagh P, Rojo Arias JE, Pasquini G, Wang K, Swiersy A, Shipman SL, Appleton E, Kiaee K, Kohman RE, Vernet A, Dysart M, Leeper K, Saylor W, Huang JY, Graveline A, Taipale J, Hill DE, Vidal M, Melero-Martin JM, Busskamp V, Church GM. Nat Biotechnol. 2021 Apr;39(4):510-519. doi: 10.1038/s41587-020-0742-6. Epub 2020 Nov 30. PubMed 33257861.
Backbone
  Vector backbone: pDONR221
  Backbone manufacturer: Invitrogen
  Vector type: Gateway shuttling vector
Growth in bacteria
  Bacterial resistance: Kanamycin, 50 μg/mL
  Growth temperature: 37°C
  Growth strain: DH5alpha
  Copy number: High Copy
Gene/Insert
  Gene/Insert name: ZNF222 (alt name: Q9UK12 (Uniprot ID))
  Species: H. sapiens (human)
  Mutation: Last nucleotide of stop codon removed to allow for Gateway C-terminal fusions
  Entrez Gene: ZNF222
  Cloning method: Gateway Cloning
  Sequencing primers: 5′ M13F(-21); 3′ M13R
Terms and licenses: Academic/Nonprofit Terms; Industry Terms: Not Available to Industry
Depositor comments: Harvard generated by gene synthesis
How to cite: pDONR221-ZNF222 was a gift from George Church (Addgene plasmid # 101622 ; http://n2t.net/addgene:101622 ; RRID:Addgene_101622)
