>Addgene plasmid #101622 | pDONR221-ZNF222 | depositor partial sequence | sequence record 191706 | insert
ATGGCGAAATTATATGAGGCTGTCACTTTTAAAGATGTGGCTGTAATTTTCACTGAAGAAGAACTTGGCC
TCCTAGACCCGGCCCAAAGAAAACTATACAGAGATGTAATGCTAGAAAATTTCAGAAACCTCCTCAGTGT
TGGAGGAAAAATCCAAACTGAAATGGAGACTGTGCCAGAAGCTGGAACCCATGAAGAATTTTCGTGTAAA
CAGATCTGGGAACAAATAGCGAGTGACCTCACCAGATCCCAAGACACCACAATTTCAAATTCCCAACTAT
TTGAACAAGATGATAACCCGAGCCAAATAAAGGCCAGATTGAGTACTGTCCATACGAGAGAGAAGCCTTT
CCAAGGAGAGAACTGTAAACAATTTTTCAGTGATGTCAGTTTTTTTGACCTCCCCCAACAACTATATTCT
GGAGAGAAATCCCACACCTGTGATGAGTGCGGAAAAAGTTTCTGTTATATCAGTGCCCTCCATATCCACC
AGAGAGTCCATATGGGTGTAAAGTGTTATAAATGTGATGTATGTGGGAAAGAATTCAGCCAATCATCAAG
ATTACAGACCCACCAAAGAGTCCACACAGGAGAAAAGCCTTTTAAGTGTGAACAATGTGGAAAAGGTTTC
AGGTGCAGAAGTGCCCTAAAAGTCCACTGTAAGCTCCATATGAGGGAAAAACCATATAACTGTGAGAAGT
GTGGGAAGGCTTTCATGCATAATTTCCAATTACAAAAACACCACAGGATCCACACTGGTGAGAAGCCATT
TAAGTGTGAAATATGCGGGAAATCTTTCTGCCTCAGATCTTCCCTAAACAGACACTGTATGGTCCACACG
GCTGAAAAGCTATATAAATCAGAAAAATATGGCAGAGGTTTTATTGACAGGCTAGACCTCCATAAACACC
AGATGATCCACATGGGCCAAAAGCCGTATAACTGTAAAGAGTGTGGAAAATCTTTTAAATGGAGTTCATA
CCTCCTTGTACACCAGAGGGTACACACCGGTGAAAAGCCATATAAGTGTGAAGAATGCGGAAAAGGATAT
ATTTCAAAGAGTGGCCTAGATTTCCACCACAGAACCCATACAGGAGAGAGATCATATAACTGTGATAACT
GCGGGAAGAGTTTCAGACATGCATCTTCAATCCTAAACCATAAAAAACTCCACTGCCAGAGAAAACCTTT
AAAGTGTGAGGACTGTGGAAAAAGACTTGTCTGCAGATCATACTGTAAAGACCAACAAAGAGATCACAGT
GGTGAAAACCCTTCAAAATGTGAAGACTGCGGAAAGAGATATAAGAGGAGGCTGAACCTGGATATAATCC
TTTCCCTTTTCCTAAATGATAT
